Addgene plasmid #131917: pDONR221_MFSD4A
Purpose: Gateway entry clone with codon-optimized ORF sequence for subcloning into custom expression vectors
Depositing lab: RESOLUTE Consortium & Giulio Superti-Furga. Depositing organization: CeMM Research Center for Molecular Medicine. Publication: The RESOLUTE consortium: unlocking SLC transporters for drug discovery. Superti-Furga G, Lackner D, Wiedmer T, Ingles-Prieto A, Barbosa B, Girardi E, Goldmann U, Gurtl B, Klavins K, Klimek C, Lindinger S, Lineiro-Retes E, Muller AC, Onstein S, Redinger G, Reil D, Sedlyarov V, Wolf G, Crawford M, Everley R, ... Steppan CM. Nat Rev Drug Discov. 2020 Jul;19(7):429-430. doi: 10.1038/d41573-020-00056-6. PubMed 32265506.
Backbone
  Vector backbone: pDONR221
  Backbone manufacturer: Thermo Fisher Scientific
  Backbone size w/o insert (bp): 2550
  Vector type: Mammalian Expression
Growth in bacteria
  Bacterial resistance: Kanamycin, 50 μg/mL
  Growth temperature: 37°C
  Growth strain: Stbl3
  Copy number: High Copy
Gene/Insert
  Gene/Insert name: MFSD4A (alt name: DKFZp761N1114, FLJ34577, UNQ3064, FLJ25004, MFSD4)
  Species: H. sapiens (human)
  Insert size (bp): 1542
  Entrez Gene: MFSD4 (a.k.a. UNQ3064, FLJ25004, FLJ34577, FLJ45392, DKFZp564C1416, DKFZp761N1114)
  Cloning method: Gateway Cloning
  Sequencing primers: 5′ M13-fwd; 3′ M13-rev
Terms and licenses: Academic/Nonprofit Terms; Industry Terms
Depositor comments: For more information on the full Resolute plasmid collection, please see www.addgene.org/depositor-collections/re-solute/. Please provide your feedback on this plasmid to the RESOLUTE consortium by filling out their RESOLUTE repository feedback form: https://forms.office.com/Pages/ResponsePage.aspx?id=0e05yklzmkS7rjFGQL4N7z4feCLQvEJAmVcOCM_u885UN1JJRko0Ukg4TVQwNTZLOUxPQVJWT1NHUCQlQCN0PWcu
How to cite: pDONR221_MFSD4A was a gift from RESOLUTE Consortium & Giulio Superti-Furga (Addgene plasmid # 131917 ; http://n2t.net/addgene:131917 ; RRID:Addgene_131917)
