[The description below was written by a language model from this plasmid's Addgene catalogue record and pLannotate feature annotations shown in this document.]
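Description:
pDONR221_MFSD4A is a Gateway entry clone built on the pDONR221 backbone, carrying a codon-optimized open reading frame for human MFSD4A (also known as MFSD4), a major facilitator superfamily domain-containing protein. It belongs to a large collection of solute carrier (SLC) transporter clones assembled by a consortium working on SLC transporters for drug discovery. The plasmid is about 4.1 kb in total. It is maintained in E. coli at high copy from a ColE1/pUC-type origin and is selected with kanamycin through an aminoglycoside phosphotransferase (KanR) gene.

The 1,542 bp MFSD4A coding sequence lies between attL1 and attL2, the recombination sites that result from a BP reaction into pDONR221. In an LR Clonase reaction, these sites allow directional, in-frame transfer of the ORF into any attR-containing destination vector. The rrnB T1 and T2 transcription terminators sit upstream of attL1 and insulate the cassette from read-through transcription from the backbone. A T7 promoter lies just beyond attL2 and points back toward the insert. The short lacI and lacZα fragments in the annotation appear to be backbone remnants rather than functional genes. M13 forward and reverse primer sites flank the cassette for sequence verification.

Although the catalogue lists the vector type as mammalian expression, the feature table shows no eukaryotic promoter, polyadenylation signal or epitope tag. The construct is therefore a shuttle intermediate rather than an expression plasmid, in line with its stated purpose of supplying the ORF for subcloning into custom expression vectors. Promoter, tags and selection markers are determined by the destination vector.
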