Features (pLannotate 1.2.2; 10 found; start..end, strand, type, name):
    121..213     +  CDS            lacI (fragment): lac repressor; lacI; The lac repressor binds to the lac operator to inhibit transcription in E. coli. This inhibition can be relieved by adding lactose or isopropyl-β-D-thiogalactopyranoside (IPTG).
    268..295     -  terminator     rrnB T2 terminator: transcription terminator T2 from the E. coli rrnB gene
    427..470     +  terminator     rrnB T1 terminator: Escherichia coli rrnB; transcription terminator T1 from the E. coli rrnB gene
    517..553     -  CDS            lacZα (fragment): LacZα fragment of β-galactosidase; lacZ fragment
    569..668     +  protein_bind   attL1: mutant version of attL; recombination site for the Gateway® LR reaction LR Clonase™
    674..2215    +  CDS            MFSD4A: MFD4A_HUMAN - Also known as MFSD4. Experimental evidence at transcript level: Swiss-Prot protein existence level 2. From Homo sapiens (Human).
   2217..2316    -  protein_bind   attL2: mutant version of attL; recombination site for the Gateway® LR reaction LR Clonase™
   2334..2352    -  promoter       T7 promoter: promoter for bacteriophage T7 RNA polymerase
   2486..3295    +  CDS            KanR: aminoglycoside phosphotransferase; aph(3')-Ia; confers resistance to kanamycin in bacteria or G418 (Geneticin®) in eukaryotes
   3442..4030    +  rep_origin     ori: high-copy-number ColE1/pMB1/pBR322/pUC origin of replication
>Addgene plasmid #131917 | pDONR221_MFSD4A | addgene full sequence | sequence record 259330 | Addgene NGS Result
CTTTCCTGCGTTATCCCCTGATTCTGTGGATAACCGTATTACCGCCTTTGAGTGAGCTGATACCGCTCGC
CGCAGCCGAACGACCGAGCGCAGCGAGTCAGTGAGCGAGGAAGCGGAAGAGCGCCCAATACGCAAACCGC
CTCTCCCCGCGCGTTGGCCGATTCATTAATGCAGCTGGCACGACAGGTTTCCCGACTGGAAAGCGGGCAG
TGAGCGCAACGCAATTAATACGCGTACCGCTAGCCAGGAAGAGTTTGTAGAAACGCAAAAAGGCCATCCG
TCAGGATGGCCTTCTGCTTAGTTTGATGCCTGGCAGTTTATGGCGGGCGTCCTGCCCGCCACCCTCCGGG
CCGTTGCTTCACAACGTTCAAATCCGCTCCCGGCGGATTTGTCCTACTCAGGAGAGCGTTCACCGACAAA
CAACAGATAAAACGAAAGGCCCAGTCTTCCGACTGAGCCTTTCGTTTTATTTGATGCCTGGCAGTTCCCT
ACTCTCGCGTTAACGCTAGCATGGATGTTTTCCCAGTCACGACGTTGTAAAACGACGGCCAGTCTTAAGC
TCGGGCCCCAAATAATGATTTTATTTTGACTGATAGTGACCTGTTCGTTGCAACACATTGATGAGCAATG
CTTTTTTATAATGCCAACTTTGTACAAAAAAGCAGGCTCCACCATGGGATGCGACGGACGGGTGAGCGGA
CTGCTGCGGAGAAACCTGCAGCCAACCCTGACATACTGGAGCGTGTTCTTTTCCTTCGGCCTGTGCATCG
CCTTTCTGGGCCCTACCCTGCTGGATCTGAGATGTCAGACACACAGCTCCCTGCCACAGATCTCTTGGGT
GTTCTTTAGCCAGCAGCTGTGCCTGCTGCTGGGATCCGCCCTGGGAGGCGTGTTCAAGCGGACCCTGGCA
CAGAGCCTGTGGGCACTGTTTACATCTAGCCTGGCCATCTCCCTGGTGTTCGCCGTGATCCCCTTTTGCA
GAGACGTGAAGGTGCTGGCATCTGTGATGGCACTGGCAGGACTGGCAATGGGATGTATCGACACCGTGGC
CAACATGCAGCTGGTGAGGATGTATCAGAAGGATAGCGCCGTGTTCCTGCAGGTGCTGCACTTCTTTGTG
GGCTTTGGCGCCCTGCTGAGCCCTCTGATCGCCGATCCATTCCTGTCCGAGGCCAATTGCCTGCCCGCCA
ACAGCACCGCCAATACCACATCCAGGGGCCACCTGTTTCACGTGTCCCGCGTGCTGGGACAGCACCACGT
GGACGCAAAGCCTTGGTCTAACCAGACCTTCCCAGGACTGACACCTAAGGATGGAGCAGGCACAAGGGTG
AGCTACGCCTTTTGGATCATGGCCCTGATCAATCTGCCTGTGCCAATGGCCGTGCTGATGCTGCTGAGCA
AGGAGCGCCTGCTGACCTGCTGTCCACAGAGGCGCCCCCTGCTGCTGTCCGCCGACGAGCTGGCCCTGGA
GACACAGCCCCCTGAGAAGGAGGATGCCTCCTCTCTGCCACCCAAGTTCCAGTCTCACCTGGGCCACGAG
GACCTGTTTAGCTGCTGTCAGCGGAAGAACCTGAGAGGCGCCCCTTATAGCTTCTTTGCCATCCACATCA
CCGGCGCCCTGGTGCTGTTCATGACCGATGGCCTGACAGGCGCCTACAGCGCCTTCGTGTACTCTTATGC
CGTGGAGAAGCCACTGTCCGTGGGACACAAGGTGGCAGGCTATCTGCCCTCTCTGTTCTGGGGCTTTATC
ACCCTGGGCCGGCTGCTGTCCATCCCCATCAGCTCCAGAATGAAGCCTGCCACCATGGTGTTCATCAACG
TGGTGGGCGTGGTGGTGACATTCCTGGTGCTGCTGATCTTTTCTTACAATGTGGTGTTCCTGTTTGTGGG
AACCGCAAGCCTGGGACTGTTCCTGTCTAGCACCTTTCCCTCCATGCTGGCCTACACAGAGGACTCTCTG
CAGTATAAGGGCTGCGCAACCACAGTGCTGGTGACAGGAGCAGGAGTGGGAGAGATGGTGCTGCAGATGC
TGGTGGGCTCCATCTTCCAGGCCCAGGGCTCCTACTCTTTCCTGGTGTGCGGCGTGATCTTTGGCTGTCT
GGCCTTCACCTTTTATATCCTGCTGCTGTTCTTTCACAGAATGCACCCCGGCCTGCCTTCTGTGCCAACA
CAGGATAGGTCTATCGGCATGGAGAATAGCGAGTGTTATCAGCGCGACCCAGCTTTCTTGTACAAAGTTG
GCATTATAAGAAAGCATTGCTTATCAATTTGTTGCAACGAACAGGTCACTATCAGTCAAAATAAAATCAT
TATTTGCCATCCAGCTGATATCCCCTATAGTGAGTCGTATTACATGGTCATAGCTGTTTCCTGGCAGCTC
TGGCCCGTGTCTCAAAATCTCTGATGTTACATTGCACAAGATAAAAATATATCATCATGAACAATAAAAC
TGTCTGCTTACATAAACAGTAATACAAGGGGTGTTATGAGCCATATTCAACGGGAAACGTCGAGGCCGCG
ATTAAATTCCAACATGGATGCTGATTTATATGGGTATAAATGGGCTCGCGATAATGTCGGGCAATCAGGT
GCGACAATCTATCGCTTGTATGGGAAGCCCGATGCGCCAGAGTTGTTTCTGAAACATGGCAAAGGTAGCG
TTGCCAATGATGTTACAGATGAGATGGTCAGACTAAACTGGCTGACGGAATTTATGCCTCTTCCGACCAT
CAAGCATTTTATCCGTACTCCTGATGATGCATGGTTACTCACCACTGCGATCCCCGGAAAAACAGCATTC
CAGGTATTAGAAGAATATCCTGATTCAGGTGAAAATATTGTTGATGCGCTGGCAGTGTTCCTGCGCCGGT
TGCATTCGATTCCTGTTTGTAATTGTCCTTTTAACAGCGATCGCGTATTTCGTCTCGCTCAGGCGCAATC
ACGAATGAATAACGGTTTGGTTGATGCGAGTGATTTTGATGACGAGCGTAATGGCTGGCCTGTTGAACAA
GTCTGGAAAGAAATGCATAAACTTTTGCCATTCTCACCGGATTCAGTCGTCACTCATGGTGATTTCTCAC
TTGATAACCTTATTTTTGACGAGGGGAAATTAATAGGTTGTATTGATGTTGGACGAGTCGGAATCGCAGA
CCGATACCAGGATCTTGCCATCCTATGGAACTGCCTCGGTGAGTTTTCTCCTTCATTACAGAAACGGCTT
TTTCAAAAATATGGTATTGATAATCCTGATATGAATAAATTGCAGTTTCATTTGATGCTCGATGAGTTTT
TCTAATCAGAATTGGTTAATTGGTTGTAACACTGGCAGAGCATTACGCTGACTTGACGGGACGGCGCAAG
CTCATGACCAAAATCCCTTAACGTGAGTTACGCGTCGTTCCACTGAGCGTCAGACCCCGTAGAAAAGATC
AAAGGATCTTCTTGAGATCCTTTTTTTCTGCGCGTAATCTGCTGCTTGCAAACAAAAAAACCACCGCTAC
CAGCGGTGGTTTGTTTGCCGGATCAAGAGCTACCAACTCTTTTTCCGAAGGTAACTGGCTTCAGCAGAGC
GCAGATACCAAATACTGTTCTTCTAGTGTAGCCGTAGTTAGGCCACCACTTCAAGAACTCTGTAGCACCG
CCTACATACCTCGCTCTGCTAATCCTGTTACCAGTGGCTGCTGCCAGTGGCGATAAGTCGTGTCTTACCG
GGTTGGACTCAAGACGATAGTTACCGGATAAGGCGCAGCGGTCGGGCTGAACGGGGGGTTCGTGCACACA
GCCCAGCTTGGAGCGAACGACCTACACCGAACTGAGATACCTACAGCGTGAGCTATGAGAAAGCGCCACG
CTTCCCGAAGGGAGAAAGGCGGACAGGTATCCGGTAAGCGGCAGGGTCGGAACAGGAGAGCGCACGAGGG
AGCTTCCAGGGGGAAACGCCTGGTATCTTTATAGTCCTGTCGGGTTTCGCCACCTCTGACTTGAGCGTCG
ATTTTTGTGATGCTCGTCAGGGGGGCGGAGCCTATGGAAAAACGCCAGCAACGCGGCCTTTTTACGGTTC
CTGGCCTTTTGCTGGCCTTTTGCTCACATGTT
