>Addgene plasmid #131917 | pDONR221_MFSD4A | depositor partial sequence | sequence record 253234 | Codon-optimized ORF of MFSD4A
ATGGGATGCGACGGACGGGTGAGCGGACTGCTGCGGAGAAACCTGCAGCCAACCCTGACATACTGGAGCG
TGTTCTTTTCCTTCGGCCTGTGCATCGCCTTTCTGGGCCCTACCCTGCTGGATCTGAGATGTCAGACACA
CAGCTCCCTGCCACAGATCTCTTGGGTGTTCTTTAGCCAGCAGCTGTGCCTGCTGCTGGGATCCGCCCTG
GGAGGCGTGTTCAAGCGGACCCTGGCACAGAGCCTGTGGGCACTGTTTACATCTAGCCTGGCCATCTCCC
TGGTGTTCGCCGTGATCCCCTTTTGCAGAGACGTGAAGGTGCTGGCATCTGTGATGGCACTGGCAGGACT
GGCAATGGGATGTATCGACACCGTGGCCAACATGCAGCTGGTGAGGATGTATCAGAAGGATAGCGCCGTG
TTCCTGCAGGTGCTGCACTTCTTTGTGGGCTTTGGCGCCCTGCTGAGCCCTCTGATCGCCGATCCATTCC
TGTCCGAGGCCAATTGCCTGCCCGCCAACAGCACCGCCAATACCACATCCAGGGGCCACCTGTTTCACGT
GTCCCGCGTGCTGGGACAGCACCACGTGGACGCAAAGCCTTGGTCTAACCAGACCTTCCCAGGACTGACA
CCTAAGGATGGAGCAGGCACAAGGGTGAGCTACGCCTTTTGGATCATGGCCCTGATCAATCTGCCTGTGC
CAATGGCCGTGCTGATGCTGCTGAGCAAGGAGCGCCTGCTGACCTGCTGTCCACAGAGGCGCCCCCTGCT
GCTGTCCGCCGACGAGCTGGCCCTGGAGACACAGCCCCCTGAGAAGGAGGATGCCTCCTCTCTGCCACCC
AAGTTCCAGTCTCACCTGGGCCACGAGGACCTGTTTAGCTGCTGTCAGCGGAAGAACCTGAGAGGCGCCC
CTTATAGCTTCTTTGCCATCCACATCACCGGCGCCCTGGTGCTGTTCATGACCGATGGCCTGACAGGCGC
CTACAGCGCCTTCGTGTACTCTTATGCCGTGGAGAAGCCACTGTCCGTGGGACACAAGGTGGCAGGCTAT
CTGCCCTCTCTGTTCTGGGGCTTTATCACCCTGGGCCGGCTGCTGTCCATCCCCATCAGCTCCAGAATGA
AGCCTGCCACCATGGTGTTCATCAACGTGGTGGGCGTGGTGGTGACATTCCTGGTGCTGCTGATCTTTTC
TTACAATGTGGTGTTCCTGTTTGTGGGAACCGCAAGCCTGGGACTGTTCCTGTCTAGCACCTTTCCCTCC
ATGCTGGCCTACACAGAGGACTCTCTGCAGTATAAGGGCTGCGCAACCACAGTGCTGGTGACAGGAGCAG
GAGTGGGAGAGATGGTGCTGCAGATGCTGGTGGGCTCCATCTTCCAGGCCCAGGGCTCCTACTCTTTCCT
GGTGTGCGGCGTGATCTTTGGCTGTCTGGCCTTCACCTTTTATATCCTGCTGCTGTTCTTTCACAGAATG
CACCCCGGCCTGCCTTCTGTGCCAACACAGGATAGGTCTATCGGCATGGAGAATAGCGAGTGTTATCAGC
GC
